Addgene plasmid #146808: pT7-EGFP-C1-HsNot1iso1_1595-2376_K
Purpose: Mammalian Expression of HsNot1iso1_1595-2376
Depositing lab: Elisa Izaurralde. Depositing organization: Max Planck Institute for Developmental Biology. Publication: The structural basis for the interaction between the CAF1 nuclease and the NOT1 scaffold of the human CCR4-NOT deadenylase complex. Petit AP, Wohlbold L, Bawankar P, Huntzinger E, Schmidt S, Izaurralde E, Weichenrieder O. Nucleic Acids Res. 2012 Nov;40(21):11058-72. doi: 10.1093/nar/gks883. Epub 2012 Sep 12. PubMed 22977175.
Backbone
  Vector backbone: Unknown
  Vector type: Mammalian Expression
Growth in bacteria
  Bacterial resistance: Kanamycin, 50 μg/mL
  Growth temperature: 37°C
  Growth strain: DH5alpha
  Copy number: High Copy
Gene/Insert
  Gene/Insert name: HsNot1iso1_1595-2376
  Species: H. sapiens (human)
  Entrez Gene: CNOT1 (a.k.a. AD-005, CDC39, HPE12, NOT1, NOT1H, VIBOS)
  Cloning method: Unknown
Terms and licenses: Academic/Nonprofit Terms; Industry Terms: Not Available to Industry
Depositor comments: ORF extracted from NCBI: NM_016284.4 Isoform 1 Plasmids from this collection were made available to the research community and donated after the lab closed. Please note that the sequence provided by the depositing laboratory may be theoretical/predicted or based on Sanger sequencing results. There may be discrepancies between sequencing results obtained by Addgene and the depositor sequence. If an Addgene verified sequence is not available, please contact before placing your order to request that our lab fully sequence the plasmid.
How to cite: pT7-EGFP-C1-HsNot1iso1_1595-2376_K was a gift from Elisa Izaurralde (Addgene plasmid # 146808 ; http://n2t.net/addgene:146808 ; RRID:Addgene_146808)
