[The description below was written by a language model from this plasmid's Addgene catalogue record and pLannotate feature annotations shown in this document.]
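Description:
pT7-EGFP-C1-HsNot1iso1_1595-2376_K is a 7.1 kb mammalian expression plasmid encoding an N-terminal EGFP fusion to a C-terminal fragment (residues 1595–2376) of human CNOT1 isoform 1, the scaffold subunit of the CCR4-NOT deadenylase complex. The catalogue lists the backbone as unknown, but the name and the feature layout are consistent with an EGFP-C1-type vector into which a T7 promoter has been added. In bacteria it replicates from a high-copy ColE1/pUC-type origin and is selected with kanamycin. The same Tn5 NeoR/KanR gene sits behind tandem bacterial (bla) and SV40 early promoters and ends in an HSV TK polyadenylation signal, so it could also support G418 selection in mammalian cells. An f1 origin is present as well.

The expression cassette is driven by the human CMV immediate-early enhancer and promoter. A T7 promoter lies between the CMV promoter and the EGFP start, which would allow transcription by T7 RNA polymerase, for example in vitro. EGFP is joined through a short stretch of polylinker sequence to the CNOT1 fragment, and the transcript is terminated by the SV40 poly(A) signal. Several small annotations (truncated HIV-1 LTR, large T antigen, ble and bGH poly(A) fragments) are short partial matches. They most likely reflect residual backbone sequence or similarity hits rather than functional elements.

The stated purpose is mammalian expression of this CNOT1 region. The associated work concerns the structural basis of the interaction between the CAF1 nuclease and the NOT1 scaffold, so a GFP-tagged fragment like this would suit localisation or interaction assays in human cells, although the record does not specify the experiments. The depositor notes that the supplied sequence may be theoretical or predicted.
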