Features (pLannotate 1.2.2; 18 found; start..end, strand, type, name):
     61..364     +  enhancer       CMV enhancer: human cytomegalovirus immediate early enhancer
    365..568     +  promoter       CMV promoter: human cytomegalovirus (CMV) immediate early promoter
    564..597     +  LTR            5' LTR (truncated) (fragment): truncated 5' long terminal repeat (LTR) from HIV-1
    613..631     +  promoter       T7 promoter: promoter for bacteriophage T7 RNA polymerase
    665..1381    +  CDS            EGFP: EGFP is a basic (constitutively fluorescent) green fluorescent protein published in 1996, derived from Aequorea victoria. It is reported to be a rapidly-maturing weak dimer with moderate acid sensitivity.
   1382..1402    +  misc_feature   MCS (fragment): multiple cloning site
   1403..3748    +  CDS            CNOT1 (fragment): CNOT1_HUMAN - Also known as CDC39, KIAA1007, NOT1. Experimental evidence at protein level: Swiss-Prot protein existence level 1. Scaffolding component of the CCR4-NOT complex which is one of the major cellular mRNA deadenylases and is linked to various cellular processes including bulk mRNA degradation, miRNA-mediated repression, translational repression during translational initiation and general transcription regulation. Additional complex functions may be a consequence of its influence on mRNA expression. Its scaffolding function implies its interaction with the catalytic complex module and
   3752..3773    +  misc_feature   MCS (fragment): multiple cloning site
   3785..3869    +  CDS            large T antigen (fragment): large T antigen from SV40 (simian virus 40)
   3892..4013    +  polyA_signal   SV40 poly(A) signal: SV40 polyadenylation signal
   4047..4475    -  rep_origin     f1 ori (sequence partly withheld): f1 bacteriophage origin of replication; arrow indicates direction of (+) strand synthesis
   4502..4606    +  promoter       AmpR promoter: bla
   4608..4965    +  promoter       SV40 promoter: SV40 enhancer and early promoter
   5000..5794    +  CDS            NeoR/KanR: aminoglycoside phosphotransferase from Tn5; aph(3')-II (or nptII); confers resistance to neomycin, kanamycin, and G418 (Geneticin®)
   5815..5967    +  CDS            ble (fragment): BLE_KLEPN - Experimental evidence at protein level: Swiss-Prot protein existence level 1. Binding protein with a strong affinity to the bleomycin family of antibiotics. Binds to CL990; an antimitotic-antibiotic compound. From Klebsiella pneumoniae.
   6026..6073    +  polyA_signal   HSV TK poly(A) signal: herpes simplex virus thymidine kinase polyadenylation signal (Cole and Stacy, 1985)
   6164..6180    -  polyA_signal   bGH poly(A) signal (fragment): bovine growth hormone polyadenylation signal
   6402..6990    +  rep_origin     ori: high-copy-number ColE1/pMB1/pBR322/pUC origin of replication
>Addgene plasmid #146808 | pT7-EGFP-C1-HsNot1iso1_1595-2376_K | depositor full sequence | sequence record 289255 | Full Sequence
TAGTTATTAATAGTAATCAATTACGGGGTCATTAGTTCATAGCCCATATATGGAGTTCCGCGTTACATAA
CTTACGGTAAATGGCCCGCCTGGCTGACCGCCCAACGACCCCCGCCCATTGACGTCAATAATGACGTATG
TTCCCATAGTAACGCCAATAGGGACTTTCCATTGACGTCAATGGGTGGAGTATTTACGGTAAACTGCCCA
CTTGGCAGTACATCAAGTGTATCATATGCCAAGTACGCCCCCTATTGACGTCAATGACGGTAAATGGCCC
GCCTGGCATTATGCCCAGTACATGACCTTATGGGACTTTCCTACTTGGCAGTACATCTACGTATTAGTCA
TCGCTATTACCATGGTGATGCGGTTTTGGCAGTACATCAATGGGCGTGGATAGCGGTTTGACTCACGGGG
ATTTCCAAGTCTCCACCCCATTGACGTCAATGGGAGTTTGTTTTGGCACCAAAATCAACGGGACTTTCCA
AAATGTCGTAACAACTCCGCCCCATTGACGCAAATGGGCGGTAGGCGTGTACGGTGGGAGGTCTATATAA
GCAGAGCTCTCTGGCTAACTAGAGAACCCACTGCTTACTGGCTTATCGAAATTAATACGACTCACTATAG
GGAGACCCAAGCTCTAGCGCTACCGGTCGCCACCATGGTGAGCAAGGGCGAGGAGCTGTTCACCGGGGTG
GTGCCCATCCTGGTCGAGCTGGACGGCGACGTAAACGGCCACAAGTTCAGCGTGTCCGGCGAGGGCGAGG
GCGATGCCACCTACGGCAAGCTGACCCTGAAGTTCATCTGCACCACCGGCAAGCTGCCCGTGCCCTGGCC
CACCCTCGTGACCACCCTGACCTACGGCGTGCAGTGCTTCAGCCGCTACCCCGACCACATGAAGCAGCAC
GACTTCTTCAAGTCCGCCATGCCCGAAGGCTACGTCCAGGAGCGCACCATCTTCTTCAAGGACGACGGCA
ACTACAAGACCCGCGCCGAGGTGAAGTTCGAGGGCGACACCCTGGTGAACCGCATCGAGCTGAAGGGCAT
CGACTTCAAGGAGGACGGCAACATCCTGGGGCACAAGCTGGAGTACAACTACAACAGCCACAACGTCTAT
ATCATGGCCGACAAGCAGAAGAACGGCATCAAGGTGAACTTCAAGATCCGCCACAACATCGAGGACGGCA
GCGTGCAGCTCGCCGACCACTACCAGCAGAACACCCCCATCGGCGACGGCCCCGTGCTGCTGCCCGACAA
CCACTACCTGAGCACCCAGTCCGCCCTGAGCAAAGACCCCAACGAGAAGCGCGATCACATGGTCCTGCTG
GAGTTCGTGACCGCCGCCGGGATCACTCTCGGCATGGACGAGCTGTACAAGTCCGGACTCAGATCTCGAG
CTTTAGCCCAGCCCATGAAGCAAGCTTGGGCAACAGATGATGTAGCTCAGATTTATGATAAGTGTATTAC
AGAACTGGAGCAACATCTACATGCCATCCCACCAACTTTGGCCATGAACCCTCAAGCTCAGGCTCTTCGA
AGTCTCTTGGAGGTTGTAGTTTTATCTCGAAACTCTCGGGATGCCATAGCTGCTCTTGGATTGCTCCAAA
AGGCTGTAGAGGGCTTACTAGATGCCACAAGTGGTGCTGATGCTGACCTTCTGCTGCGCTACAGGGAATG
CCACCTCTTGGTCCTAAAAGCTCTGCAGGATGGCCGGGCATATGGGTCTCCATGGTGCAACAAACAGATC
ACAAGGTGCCTAATTGAATGTCGAGATGAATATAAATATAATGTGGAGGCTGTGGAGCTGCTAATTCGCA
ATCATTTGGTTAATATGCAGCAGTATGATCTTCACCTAGCGCAGTCAATGGAGAATGGCTTAAACTACAT
GGCTGTGGCATTTGCTATGCAGTTAGTAAAAATCCTGCTGGTGGATGAAAGGAGTGTTGCTCATGTTACT
GAGGCAGATCTGTTCCACACCATTGAAACCCTCATGAGGATTAATGCTCATTCCAGAGGCAATGCTCCAG
AAGGATTGCCCCAGCTGATGGAAGTAGTGCGATCCAACTATGAAGCAATGATTGATCGTGCTCATGGAGG
CCCAAACTTTATGATGCATTCTGGGATCTCTCAAGCCTCAGAGTATGATGACCCTCCAGGCCTGAGGGAG
AAGGCAGAGTATCTTCTGAGGGAATGGGTGAATCTCTACCATTCAGCAGCAGCTGGCCGCGACAGTACCA
AAGCTTTCTCTGCATTTGTTGGACAGATGCACCAGCAAGGAATACTGAAGACCGATGATCTCATAACAAG
GTTCTTTCGTCTGTGTACTGAAATGTGTGTTGAAATCAGTTACCGTGCTCAGGCTGAGCAGCAGCACAAT
CCTGCTGCCAATCCCACCATGATCCGAGCCAAGTGCTATCACAACCTGGATGCCTTTGTTCGACTCATTG
CACTGCTCGTGAAACACTCAGGGGAGGCCACCAACACTGTCACAAAGATTAATCTGCTGAACAAGGTCCT
TGGTATAGTAGTGGGAGTTCTCCTTCAGGATCATGATGTTCGTCAGAGTGAATTTCAGCAACTTCCCTAC
CATCGAATTTTTATCATGCTTCTCTTGGAACTCAATGCACCTGAGCATGTGTTGGAAACCATTAATTTCC
AGACACTTACAGCTTTCTGCAATACATTCCACATCTTGAGGCCTACCAAAGCTCCTGGCTTTGTATATGC
CTGGCTTGAACTGATTTCCCATCGGATATTTATTGCAAGAATGCTGGCACATACGCCACAGCAGAAGGGG
TGGCCTATGTATGCACAGCTACTGATTGATTTATTCAAATATTTAGCGCCTTTCCTTAGAAATGTGGAAC
TCACCAAACCTATGCAAATCCTCTACAAGGGCACTTTAAGAGTGCTGCTGGTTCTTTTGCATGATTTCCC
AGAGTTCCTTTGTGATTACCATTATGGGTTCTGTGATGTGATCCCACCTAATTGTATCCAGTTAAGAAAT
TTGATCCTGAGTGCCTTTCCAAGAAACATGAGGCTCCCCGACCCATTCACTCCTAATCTAAAGGTGGACA
TGTTGAGTGAAATTAACATTGCTCCCCGGATTCTCACCAATTTCACTGGAGTAATGCCACCTCAGTTCAA
AAAGGATTTGGATTCCTATCTTAAAACTCGATCACCAGTCACTTTCCTGTCTGATCTGCGCAGCAACCTA
CAGGTATCCAATGAACCTGGGAATCGCTACAACCTCCAGCTCATCAATGCACTGGTGCTCTATGTCGGGA
CTCAGGCCATTGCGCACATCCACAACAAGGGCAGCACACCTTCAATGAGCACCATCACTCACTCAGCACA
CATGGATATCTTCCAGAATTTGGCTGTGGACTTGGACACTGAGGGTCGCTATCTCTTTTTGAATGCAATT
GCAAATCAGCTCCGGTACCCAAATAGCCACACTCACTACTTCAGTTGCACCATGCTGTACCTTTTTGCAG
AGGCCAATACGGAAGCCATCCAAGAACAGATCACAAGAGTTCTCTTGGAACGGTTGATTGTAAATAGGCC
ACATCCTTGGGGTCTTCTTATTACCTTCATTGAGCTGATTAAAAACCCAGCGTTTAAGTTCTGGAACCAT
GAATTTGTACACTGTGCCCCAGAAATCGAAAAGTTATTCCAGTCGGTCGCACAGTGCTGCATGGGACAGA
AGCAGGCCCAGCAAGTAATGGAAGGGACAGGTGCCAGTTAGCCGCGGGCCCGGGATCCACCGGATCTAGA
TAACTGATCATAATCAGCCATACCACATTTGTAGAGGTTTTACTTGCTTTAAAAAACCTCCCACACCTCC
CCCTGAACCTGAAACATAAAATGAATGCAATTGTTGTTGTTAACTTGTTTATTGCAGCTTATAATGGTTA
CAAATAAAGCAATAGCATCACAAATTTCACAAATAAAGCATTTTTTTCACTGCATTCTAGTTGTGGTTTG
TCCAAACTCATCAATGTATCTTAACGCGTAAATTGTAAGCGTTAATATTTTGTTAAAATTCGCGTTAAAT
TTTTGTTAAATCAGCTCATTTTTTAACCAATAGGCCGAAATCGGCAAAATCCCTTATAAATCAAAAGAAT
AGACCGAGATAGGGT
[37 nt withheld, positions 4146-4182]
AAAGAACGTGGACTCCAACGTCAAAGG
[49 nt withheld, positions 4210-4258]
T
[91 nt withheld, positions 4260-4350]
G
[124 nt withheld, positions 4352-4475]
CAGGTGGCACTTTTCGGGGAAATGTGCGCGGAACCCCTATTTGTTTATTTTTCTAAATACATTCAAATAT
GTATCCGCTCATGAGACAATAACCCTGATAAATGCTTCAATAATATTGAAAAAGGAAGAGTCCTGAGGCG
GAAAGAACCAGCTGTGGAATGTGTGTCAGTTAGGGTGTGGAAAGTCCCCAGGCTCCCCAGCAGGCAGAAG
TATGCAAAGCATGCATCTCAATTAGTCAGCAACCAGGTGTGGAAAGTCCCCAGGCTCCCCAGCAGGCAGA
AGTATGCAAAGCATGCATCTCAATTAGTCAGCAACCATAGTCCCGCCCCTAACTCCGCCCATCCCGCCCC
TAACTCCGCCCAGTTCCGCCCATTCTCCGCCCCATGGCTGACTAATTTTTTTTATTTATGCAGAGGCCGA
GGCCGCCTCGGCCTCTGAGCTATTCCAGAAGTAGTGAGGAGGCTTTTTTGGAGGCCTAGGCTTTTGCAAA
GATCGATCAAGAGACAGGATGAGGATCGTTTCGCATGATTGAACAAGATGGATTGCACGCAGGTTCTCCG
GCCGCTTGGGTGGAGAGGCTATTCGGCTATGACTGGGCACAACAGACAATCGGCTGCTCTGATGCCGCCG
TGTTCCGGCTGTCAGCGCAGGGGCGCCCGGTTCTTTTTGTCAAGACCGACCTGTCCGGTGCCCTGAATGA
ACTGCAAGACGAGGCAGCGCGGCTATCGTGGCTGGCCACGACGGGCGTTCCTTGCGCAGCTGTGCTCGAC
GTTGTCACTGAAGCGGGAAGGGACTGGCTGCTATTGGGCGAAGTGCCGGGGCAGGATCTCCTGTCATCTC
ACCTTGCTCCTGCCGAGAAAGTATCCATCATGGCTGATGCAATGCGGCGGCTGCATACGCTTGATCCGGC
TACCTGCCCATTCGACCACCAAGCGAAACATCGCATCGAGCGAGCACGTACTCGGATGGAAGCCGGTCTT
GTCGATCAGGATGATCTGGACGAAGAGCATCAGGGGCTCGCGCCAGCCGAACTGTTCGCCAGGCTCAAGG
CGAGCATGCCCGACGGCGAGGATCTCGTCGTGACCCATGGCGATGCCTGCTTGCCGAATATCATGGTGGA
AAATGGCCGCTTTTCTGGATTCATCGACTGTGGCCGGCTGGGTGTGGCGGACCGCTATCAGGACATAGCG
TTGGCTACCCGTGATATTGCTGAAGAGCTTGGCGGCGAATGGGCTGACCGCTTCCTCGTGCTTTACGGTA
TCGCCGCTCCCGATTCGCAGCGCATCGCCTTCTATCGCCTTCTTGACGAGTTCTTCTGAGCGGGACTCTG
GGGTTCGAAATGACCGACCAAGCGACGCCCAACCTGCCATCACGAGATTTCGATTCCACCGCCGCCTTCT
ATGAAAGGTTGGGCTTCGGAATCGTTTTCCGGGACGCCGGCTGGATGATCCTCCAGCGCGGGGATCTCAT
GCTGGAGTTCTTCGCCCACCCTAGGGGGAGGCTAACTGAAACACGGAAGGAGACAATACCGGAAGGAACC
CGCGCTATGACGGCAATAAAAAGACAGAATAAAACGCACGGTGTTGGGTCGTTTGTTCATAAACGCGGGG
TTCGGTCCCAGGGCTGGCACTCTGTCGATACCCCACCGAGACCCCATTGGGGCCAATACGCCCGCGTTTC
TTCCTTTTCCCCACCCCACCCCCCAAGTTCGGGTGAAGGCCCAGGGCTCGCAGCCAACGTCGGGGCGGCA
GGCCCTGCCATAGCCTCAGGTTACTCATATATACTTTAGATTGATTTAAAACTTCATTTTTAATTTAAAA
GGATCTAGGTGAAGATCCTTTTTGATAATCTCATGACCAAAATCCCTTAACGTGAGTTTTCGTTCCACTG
AGCGTCAGACCCCGTAGAAAAGATCAAAGGATCTTCTTGAGATCCTTTTTTTCTGCGCGTAATCTGCTGC
TTGCAAACAAAAAAACCACCGCTACCAGCGGTGGTTTGTTTGCCGGATCAAGAGCTACCAACTCTTTTTC
CGAAGGTAACTGGCTTCAGCAGAGCGCAGATACCAAATACTGTCCTTCTAGTGTAGCCGTAGTTAGGCCA
CCACTTCAAGAACTCTGTAGCACCGCCTACATACCTCGCTCTGCTAATCCTGTTACCAGTGGCTGCTGCC
AGTGGCGATAAGTCGTGTCTTACCGGGTTGGACTCAAGACGATAGTTACCGGATAAGGCGCAGCGGTCGG
GCTGAACGGGGGGTTCGTGCACACAGCCCAGCTTGGAGCGAACGACCTACACCGAACTGAGATACCTACA
GCGTGAGCTATGAGAAAGCGCCACGCTTCCCGAAGGGAGAAAGGCGGACAGGTATCCGGTAAGCGGCAGG
GTCGGAACAGGAGAGCGCACGAGGGAGCTTCCAGGGGGAAACGCCTGGTATCTTTATAGTCCTGTCGGGT
TTCGCCACCTCTGACTTGAGCGTCGATTTTTGTGATGCTCGTCAGGGGGGCGGAGCCTATGGAAAAACGC
CAGCAACGCGGCCTTTTTACGGTTCCTGGCCTTTTGCTGGCCTTTTGCTCACATGTTCTTTCCTGCGTTA
TCCCCTGATTCTGTGGATAACCGTATTACCGCCATGCAT
